>Addgene plasmid #56495 | mWasabi-Clathrin-15 | depositor partial sequence | sequence record 87389 | insert sequence
GATCCGCTAGCGCTACCGGTCGCCCCATGGTGAGCAAGGGCGAGGAGACCACAATGGGCGTAATCAAGCC
CGACATGAAGATCAAGCTGAAGATGGAGGGCAACGTGAATGGCCACGCCTTCGTGATCGAGGGCGAGGGC
GAGGGCAAGCCCTACGACGGCACCAACACCATCAACCTGGAGGTGAAGGAGGGAGCCCCCCTGCCCTTCT
CCTACGACATTCTGACCACCGCGTTCAGTTACGGCAACAGGGCCTTCACCAAGTACCCCGACGACATCCC
CAACTACTTCAAGCAGTCCTTCCCCGAGGGCTACTCTTGGGAGCGCACCATGACCTTCGAGGACAAGGGC
ATCGTGAAGGTGAAGTCCGACATCTCCATGGAGGAGGACTCCTTCATCTACGAGATACACCTCAAGGGCG
AGAACTTCCCCCCCAACGGCCCCGTGATGCAGAAGGAGACCACCGGCTGGGACGCCTCCACCGAGAGGAT
GTACGTGCGCGACGGCGTGCTGAAGGGCGACGTCAAGATGAAGCTGCTGCTGGAGGGCGGCGGCCACCAC
CGCGTTGACTTCAAGACCATCTACAGGGCCAAGAAGGCGGTGAAGCTGCCCGACTATCACTTTGTGGACC
ACCGCATCGAGATCCTGAACCACGACAAGGACTACAACAAGGTGACCGTTTACGAGATCGCCGTGGCCCG
CAACTCCACCGACGGCATGGACGAGCTGTACAAGTCCGGACTCAGATCTCGAGCTCAAGCTTCGAATTCT
GCAGTCGACATGGCTGATGACTTTGGCTTCTTCTCGTCGTCGGAGAGTGGTGCCCCGGAGGCGGCGGAGG
AGGACCCGGCGGCCGCCTTCCTGGCCCAGCAGGAGAGCGAGATTGCAGGCATAGAGAACGACGAGGGCTT
CGGGGCACCTGCCGGCAGCCATGCGGCCCCCGCACAGCCGGGCCCCACGAGTGGGGCTGGTTCTGAGGAC
ATGGGGACCACAGTCAATGGAGATGTGTTTCAGGAGGCCAACGGTCCTGCTGATGGCTACGCAGCCATTG
CCCAGGCTGACAGGCTGACCCAGGAGCCTGAGAGCATCCGCAAGTGGCGAGAGGAGCAGAGGAAACGGCT
GCAAGAGCTGGATGCTGCATCTAAGGTCACGGAACAGGAATGGCGGGAGAAGGCCAAGAAGGACCTGGAG
GAGTGGAACCAGCGCCAGAGTGAACAAGTAGAGAAGAACAAGATCAACAACCGGGCATCCGAGGAGGCTT
TCGTGAAGGAATCCAAGGAGGAGACCCCAGGCACAGAGTGGGAGAAGGTGGCCCAGCTATGTGACTTCAA
CCCCAAGAGCAGCAAGCAGTGCAAAGATGTGTCCCGCCTGCGCTCGGTGCTCATGTCCCTGAAGCAGACG
CCACTGTCCCGCTAGGGATCCACCGGATCTAGATAACTGACATAACAGCCAT
