>Addgene plasmid #56495 | mWasabi-Clathrin-15 | addgene partial sequence | sequence record 127418 | SV40pA-R 5'-GAAATTTGTGATGCTATTGC-3'
GTTAACAACAACAATTGCATTCATTTTATGTTTCAGGTTCAGGGGGAGGTGTGGGAGGTTTTTTAAAGCA
AGTAAAACCTCTACAAATGTGGTATGGCTGATTATGATCAGTTATCTAGATCCGGTGGATCCCTAGCGGG
ACAGTGGCGTCTGCTTCAGGGACATGAGCACCGAGCGCAGGCGGGACACATCTTTGCACTGCTTGCTGCT
CTTGGGGTTGAAGTCACATAGCTGGGCCACCTTCTCCCACTCTGTGCCTGGGGTCTCCTCCTTGGATTCC
TTCACGAAAGCCTCCTCGGATGCCCGGTTGTTGATCTTGTTCTTCTCTACTTGTTCACTCTGGCGCTGGT
TCCACTCCTCCAGGTCCTTCTTGGCCTTCTCCCGCCATTCCTGTTCCGTGACCTTAGATGCAGCATCCAG
CTCTTGCAGCCGTTTCCTCTGCTCCTCTCGCCACTTGCGGATGCTCTCAGGCTCCTGGGTCAGCCTGTCA
GCCTGGGCAATGGCTGCGTAGCCATCAGCAGGACCGTTGGCCTCCTGAAACACATCTCCATTGACTGTGG
TCCCCATGTCCTCAGAACCAGCCCCACTCGTGGGGCCCGGCTGTGCGGGGGCCGCATGGCTGCCGGCAGG
TGCCCCGAAGCCCTCGTCGTTCTCTATGCCTGCAATCTCGCTCTCCTGCTGGGCCAGGAAGGCGGCCGCC
GGGTCCTCCTCCGCCGCCTCCGGGGCACCACTCTCCGACGACGAGAAGAAGCCAAAGTCATCAGCCATGT
CGACTGCAGAATTCGAAGCTTGAGCTCGAGATCTGAGTCCGGACTTGTACAGCTCGTCCATGCCGTCGGT
GGAG
