[The description below was written by a language model from this plasmid's Addgene catalogue record.]
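Description:
mWasabi-Clathrin-15 is a mammalian expression plasmid that produces a fluorescent fusion protein for labelling clathrin-coated vesicles. It is built on an mWasabi backbone of about 4.75 kb (excluding the insert). In bacteria it is maintained at high copy number under kanamycin selection, and it carries a neomycin resistance marker so that transfected mammalian cells can be selected with G418. The record does not list the origin of replication or provide a feature table, so the detailed layout of the backbone elements is not documented here. The use of an SV40 polyadenylation-region sequencing primer suggests that an SV40 poly(A) signal lies downstream of the insert.

The payload is human clathrin light chain B (CLTB, also known as LCB), expressed from the CMV promoter, a strong constitutive promoter in most mammalian cell types. The mWasabi tag, a green fluorescent protein, is supplied by the backbone and sits at the N terminus of the clathrin light chain. The "15" in the name may refer to a linker between the two parts, but the record does not explain it, and the cloning method is listed as unknown. The recorded spectral values are excitation at 493 nm and emission at 509 nm. Because the light chain assembles into clathrin coats, the fusion is expected to mark clathrin vesicles, which is the localization stated in the record. The construct therefore serves as a fluorescence microscopy marker for visualizing clathrin-coated structures in transfected mammalian cells.
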