Addgene plasmid #56495: mWasabi-Clathrin-15
Purpose: Localization: Clathrin Vesicles, Excitation: 493, Emission: 509
Depositing lab: Michael Davidson.
Backbone
  Vector backbone: mWasabi
  Backbone size w/o insert (bp): 4750
  Vector type: Mammalian Expression
  Selectable markers: Neomycin (select with G418)
Growth in bacteria
  Bacterial resistance: Kanamycin, 50 μg/mL
  Growth temperature: 37°C
  Growth strain: DH5alpha
  Copy number: High Copy
Gene/Insert
  Gene/Insert name: Clathrin (alt name: NM_001834.2)
  Species: H. sapiens (human)
  Entrez Gene: CLTB (a.k.a. LCB)
  Promoter: CMV
  Tag / fusion protein: mWasabi (N terminal on backbone)
  Cloning method: Unknown
  Sequencing primers: 5′ CMV-F; 3′ SV40pA-R
Terms and licenses: Academic/Nonprofit Terms; Industry Terms: Not Available to Industry
Depositor comments: . Excitation = 493; Emission = 509
How to cite: mWasabi-Clathrin-15 was a gift from Michael Davidson (Addgene plasmid # 56495 ; http://n2t.net/addgene:56495 ; RRID:Addgene_56495)
